>Addgene plasmid #1924 | pCDM8-HEB | addgene partial sequence | sequence record 17017 | 1924 with EBV-rev
GTGGAATGTGTGTCAGTTAGGGTGTGGAAAGTCCCCAGGCTCCCCAGCAGGCAGAAGTATGCAAAGCATG
CATCTCAATTAGTCAGCAACCAGGTGTGGAAAGTCCCCAGGCTCCCCAGCAGGCAGAAGTATGCAAAGCA
TGCATCTCAATTAGTCAGCAACCATAGTCCCGCCCCTAACTCCGCCCATCCCGCCCCTAACTCCGCCCAG
TTCCGCCCATTCTCCGCCCCATGGCTGACTAATTTTTTTTATTTATGCAGAGGCCGAGGCCGCCTCGGCC
TCTGAGCTATTCCAGAAGTAGTGAGGAGGCTTTTTTGGAGGCCTAGGCTTTTGCAAAAAGCTAATTCGGC
GTAATCTGCTGCTTGCAAACAAAAAAACCACCGCTACCAGCGGTGGTTTGTTTGCCGGATCAAGAGCTAC
CAACTCTTTTTCCGAAGGTAACTGGCTTCAGCAGAGCGCAGATACCAAATACTGTCCTTCTAGTGTAGCC
GTAGTTAGGCCACCACTTCAAGAACTCTGTAGCACCGCCTACATACCTCGCTCTGCTGAAGCCAGTTACC
AGTGGCTGCTGCCAGTGGCGATAAGTCGTGTCTTACCGGGTTGGACTCAAAGAGATAGTTTACCGGATAA
GGCGCAGCGGTCGGGCTGAACGGGGGGTTCGTGCC
