>Addgene plasmid #1924 | pCDM8-HEB | addgene partial sequence | sequence record 17018 | 1924 with SV40pro-F
AGTAGTGAGGAGGCTTTTTTGGAGGCCTAGGCTTTTGCAAAAAGCTAATTCGGCGTAATCTGCTGCTTGC
AAACAAAAAAACCACCGCTACCAGCGGTGGTTTGTTTGCCGGATCAAGAGCTACCAACTCTTTTTCCGAA
GGTAACTGGCTTCATCAGAGCGCAGATACCAAATACTGTCCTTCTAGTGTAGCCGTAGTTAGGCCACCAC
TTCAAGAACTCTGTAGCACCGCCTACATACCTCGCTCTGCTGAAGCCAGTTACCAGTGGCTGCTGCCAGT
GGCGATAAGTCGTGTCTTACCGGGTTGGACTCAAGAGATAGTTACCGGATAAGGCGCAGCGGACGGGCTG
AACGGGGGGTTCGTGCACACGACCCAGCTTGGAGCGAACGACCTACACCGAACTGAGATACCTACAGCGT
GAGCTATGAGAAAGCGCCACGCTTCCCGAAGGGAGAAAGGCGGACAGGTATCCGGTAAGCGGCAGGGTCG
GAACAGGAGAGCGCACGACGGAGCTTCCAGGGTGAAACGCCTGGTATCGTTATAGTCCTGTCGGGTTTCG
CCACCTCTGACTTGAGCGTCGATTTTTGTGATGCTCGTCATGGGGGGCGGAGCCTATGGAAAAACGCCAG
CAACGCAAAGCTAACTTCTAACCTAGACATTGTANACANTGAAAATTTTGT
