>Addgene plasmid #1924 | pCDM8-HEB | addgene partial sequence | sequence record 17019 | 1924 with SV40pro-F
GTGAGGAGGCTTTTTTGGAGGCCTAGGCTTTTGCAAAAAGCTAATTCGGCGTAATCTGCTGCTTGCAAAC
AAAAAAACCACCGCTACCAGCGGTGGTTTGTTTGCCGGATCAAGAGCTACCAACTCTTTTTCCGAAGGTA
ACTGGCTTCAGCAGAGCGCANATACCAAATACTGTCCTTCTAGTGTAGCCNTACATTAGGCCACCACTTC
