[The description below was written by a language model from this plasmid's Addgene catalogue record.]
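Description:
pCDM8-HEB is a mammalian expression plasmid carrying the full-length human HEB cDNA (gene symbol TCF12) in the pCDM8 backbone. The insert is about 2.45 kb and was placed by restriction cloning into a vector of roughly 4.35 kb. HEB is a class I (E-protein) basic helix-loop-helix transcription factor related to E2A and ITF2. According to the depositor's notes, the vector supplies a CMV promoter to drive transcription of the cDNA in mammalian cells and an SV40 polyadenylation signal for 3' end processing of the message. It also carries an SV40 origin of replication, which allows episomal amplification in cells that express SV40 large T antigen, such as COS cells, and so raises transient expression levels. A T7 primer is listed for sequencing from the 5' side of the insert, which indicates a T7 priming site upstream of the cDNA. No epitope tag or fusion partner is recorded, so the protein appears to be expressed in native form.

For propagation in bacteria, the record lists combined ampicillin and tetracycline selection. The pCDM8 family is generally known to rely on a supF suppressor tRNA marker, which rescues amber-mutated resistance genes carried on a helper episode in specialised host strains. The record itself does not describe this mechanism, and it lists DH5alpha as the growth strain, so the basis of selection here is not fully clear. Copy number is given as unknown, and no feature table is provided. The associated publication characterised HEB and its ability to modulate DNA binding by myogenic regulatory factors, so the plasmid is suited to transient overexpression of HEB for studies of bHLH dimerisation, DNA binding and transcriptional activity.
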