Addgene plasmid #1924: pCDM8-HEB
Depositing lab: Robert Kingston. Depositing organization: Massachusetts General Hospital. Publication: HEB, a helix-loop-helix protein related to E2A and ITF2 that can modulate the DNA-binding ability of myogenic regulatory factors. Hu JS, Olson EN, Kingston RE. Mol Cell Biol 1992 Mar;12(3):1031-42. PubMed 1312219.
Backbone
  Vector backbone: pCDM8
  Backbone size w/o insert (bp): 4350
  Vector type: Mammalian Expression
Growth in bacteria
  Bacterial resistance: Ampicillin and Tetracycline, 100 & 10 μg/mL
  Growth temperature: 37°C
  Growth strain: DH5alpha
  Copy number: Unknown
Gene/Insert
  Gene/Insert name: HEB (alt name: E-protein class of basic helix loop helix)
  Species: H. sapiens (human)
  Insert size (bp): 2450
  GenBank ID: M80627
  Entrez Gene: TCF12 (a.k.a. CRS3, HEB, HH26, HTF4, HsT17266, TCF-12, bHLHb20, p64)
  Cloning method: Restriction Enzyme
  Sequencing primers: 5′ T7
Terms and licenses: Academic/Nonprofit Terms; Industry Terms: Not Available to Industry
Depositor comments: full length HEB cDNA in CDM8. Vector contains SV40 origin, P(cmv), and SV40 poly A. (kingston #559)
How to cite: pCDM8-HEB was a gift from Robert Kingston (Addgene plasmid # 1924)
